Addgene plasmid #110046: pHH0103_WDR5_WD40
Purpose: Protein expression and purification of WDR5_WD40
Depositing lab: Sachdev Sidhu. Depositing organization: University of Toronto. Publication: Large-scale survey and database of high affinity ligands for peptide recognition modules. Teyra J, Kelil A, Jain S, Helmy M, Jajodia R, Hooda Y, Gu J, D'Cruz AA, Nicholson SE, Min J, Sudol M, Kim PM, Bader GD, Sidhu SS. Mol Syst Biol. 2020 Dec;16(12):e9310. doi: 10.15252/msb.20199310. PubMed 33438817.
Backbone
  Vector backbone: pHH0103
  Vector type: Bacterial Expression
Growth in bacteria
  Bacterial resistance: Ampicillin, 100 μg/mL
  Growth temperature: 37°C
  Growth strain: DH5alpha
  Copy number: Low Copy
Gene/Insert
  Gene/Insert name: WDR5_WD40
  Species: H. sapiens (human)
  Entrez Gene: WDR5 (a.k.a. BIG-3, BIG3, CFAP89, SWD3)
  Cloning method: Restriction Enzyme; 5′ cloning site Sfi1 (unknown if destroyed); 3′ cloning site Not1 (unknown if destroyed)
Terms and licenses: Academic/Nonprofit Terms; Industry Terms: Not Available to Industry
How to cite: pHH0103_WDR5_WD40 was a gift from Sachdev Sidhu (Addgene plasmid # 110046 ; http://n2t.net/addgene:110046 ; RRID:Addgene_110046)
