[The description below was written by a language model from this plasmid's Addgene catalogue record and pLannotate feature annotations shown in this document.]
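Description:
pHH0103_WDR5_WD40 is a bacterial expression plasmid of about 7.7 kb, built on the pHH0103 backbone, for producing and purifying the WD40 repeat domain of human WDR5 in E. coli. It replicates from a ColE1/pMB1-type origin and is selected with ampicillin through the β-lactamase gene and its native promoter. The repository lists it as low copy. The annotation also shows the pBR322 bom region and an f1 phage origin that sits between two rop fragments, so rop appears to be interrupted.

The expression cassette is driven by the tac promoter followed by a lac operator. The plasmid carries its own lacI gene under the lacIq promoter, so transcription is repressed until it is induced with IPTG or lactose. The open reading frame begins with a 6xHis tag and continues into Schistosoma japonicum glutathione S-transferase. Next comes a roughly 1 kb coding segment that the automated annotation matched to the Drosophila homologue wds. According to the catalogue entry this segment is the human WDR5 WD40 insert, cloned between SfiI and NotI sites, and the fly label most likely reflects the strong conservation of this protein. The resulting His-GST-WDR5 fusion can be purified by either nickel or glutathione affinity.

An fd terminator lies just downstream of the insert. Beyond it are M13 gene III fragments, along with remnants of the tetracycline resistance gene and its promoter elsewhere on the backbone. These look like leftovers from a phagemid or pBR322-derived ancestor and are not functional parts of the expressed protein. The associated work surveyed ligands of peptide recognition modules, which fits use of the purified domain as a binding target.
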