Features (pLannotate 1.2.2; 21 found; start..end, strand, type, name):
      1..29      +  promoter       tac promoter: strong E. coli promoter; hybrid between the trp and lac UV5 promoters
     37..53      +  protein_bind   lac operator: The lac repressor binds to the lac operator to inhibit transcription in E. coli. This inhibition can be relieved by adding lactose or isopropyl-β-D-thiogalactopyranoside (IPTG). lac repressor encoded by lacI
    138..155     +  CDS            6xHis: 6xHis affinity tag
    171..824     +  CDS            GST26_SCHJA: Experimental evidence at protein level: Swiss-Prot protein existence level 1. GST isoenzymes appear to play a central role in the parasite detoxification system. Other functions are also suspected including a role in increasing the solubility of haematin in the parasite gut. From Schistosoma japonicum (Blood fluke).
    813..1847    +  CDS            wds: WDS_DROME - Also known as l(1)3Ad, l(1)zw8. Experimental evidence at protein level: Swiss-Prot protein existence level 1. Contributes to histone modification. May position the N- terminus of histone H3 for efficient trimethylation at 'Lys-4'. From Drosophila melanogaster (Fruit fly).
   1866..1913    +  terminator     fd terminator (sequence withheld): central terminator from bacteriophage fd (Otsuka and Kunisawa, 1982)
   1918..2130    +  CDS            M13 gene III (fragment) (sequence partly withheld): pIII; III; minor coat protein
   2145..2615    +  CDS            M13 gene III (fragment) (sequence partly withheld): pIII; III; minor coat protein
   2637..2707    +  CDS            TcR (fragment): tetracycline efflux protein; tet; confers resistance to tetracycline
   2949..3329    -  CDS            YPB1_ECOLX: Protein predicted: Swiss-Prot protein existence level 4. From Escherichia coli.
   3346..3497    +  CDS            rop (fragment): Rop protein, which maintains plasmids at low copy number; rop
   3533..3961    -  rep_origin     f1 ori (sequence partly withheld): f1 bacteriophage origin of replication; arrow indicates direction of (+) strand synthesis
   3970..4009    +  CDS            rop (fragment): Rop protein, which maintains plasmids at low copy number; rop
   4111..4251    +  misc_feature   bom: basis of mobility region from pBR322
   4437..5024    -  rep_origin     ori: high-copy-number ColE1/pMB1/pBR322/pUC origin of replication
   5195..6055    -  CDS            AmpR: β-lactamase; bla; confers resistance to ampicillin, carbenicillin, and related antibiotics
   6056..6160    -  promoter       AmpR promoter: bla
   6269..6346    +  promoter       lacIq promoter: lacI (mutant); In the lacIq allele, a single base change in the promoter boosts expression of the lacI gene about 10-fold.
   6347..7429    +  CDS            lacI: lac repressor; lacI; The lac repressor binds to the lac operator to inhibit transcription in E. coli. This inhibition can be relieved by adding lactose or isopropyl-β-D-thiogalactopyranoside (IPTG).
   7442..7463    +  protein_bind   CAP binding site: CAP binding activates transcription in the presence of cAMP. E. coli catabolite activator protein
   7482..7499    +  promoter       tet promoter (fragment): E. coli promoter for tetracycline efflux protein gene
>Addgene plasmid #110046 | pHH0103_WDR5_WD40 | addgene full sequence | sequence record 217239 | Addgene NGS Result
TTGACAATTAATCATCGGCTCGTATAATGTGTGGAATTGTGAGCGGATAACAATTTCACACAGGAAACAG
CCAGTCCGTTTAGGTGTTTTCACGAGCACTTCACCAACAAGGACCATAGATTATGAAAATCGAAGAACAC
CATCACCATCACCATTCCAGCGGTAAGCTTATGTCCCCTATACTAGGTTATTGGAAAATTAAGGGCCTTG
TGCAACCCACTCGACTTCTTTTGGAATATCTTGAAGAAAAATATGAAGAGCATTTGTATGAGCGCGATGA
AGGTGATAAATGGCGAAACAAAAAGTTTGAATTGGGTTTGGAGTTTCCCAATCTTCCTTATTATATTGAT
GGTGATGTTAAATTAACACAGTCTATGGCCATCATACGTTATATAGCTGACAAGCACAACATGTTGGGTG
GTTGTCCAAAAGAGCGTGCAGAGATTTCAATGCTTGAAGGAGCGGTTTTGGATATTAGATACGGTGTTTC
GAGAATTGCATATAGTAAAGACTTTGAAACTCTCAAAGTTGATTTTCTTAGCAAGCTACCTGAAATGCTG
AAAATGTTCGAAGATCGTTTATGTCATAAAACATATTTAAATGGTGATCATGTAACCCATCCTGACTTCA
TGTTGTATGACGCTCTTGATGTTGTTTTATACATGGACCCAATGTGCCTGGATGCGTTCCCAAAATTAGT
TTGTTTTAAAAAACGTATTGAAGCTATCCCACAAATTGATAAGTACTTGAAATCCAGCAAGTATATAGCA
TGGCCTTTGCAGGGCTGGCAAGCCACGTTTGGTGGTGGCGACCATCCTCCAAAATCGGATCTGGAAGTTC
TGTTCCAGGGGCCCCTGTCCAGCGGTCTGGTTCCGCGTGGTTCCGGTACCGCGGCCCAGCCGGCCAGCTC
TAGTGCAACCCAGAGCAAACCGACGCCGGTGAAACCGAATTATGCTCTGAAATTTACCCTGGCAGGTCAT
ACGAAAGCTGTCTCCTCAGTGAAATTCAGCCCGAACGGCGAATGGCTGGCGTCGAGCTCTGCCGACAAAC
TGATTAAAATCTGGGGCGCGTACGATGGTAAATTCGAAAAAACCATCTCTGGCCACAAACTGGGTATCAG
TGACGTGGCGTGGAGTTCCGATTCTAATCTGCTGGTTTCCGCCTCAGATGACAAAACCCTGAAAATTTGG
GATGTGTCATCGGGCAAATGCCTGAAAACGCTGAAAGGTCATAGTAACTACGTGTTTTGCTGTAACTTCA
ATCCGCAGTCCAACCTGATTGTCTCGGGTAGCTTTGACGAATCAGTCCGTATCTGGGATGTGAAAACCGG
CAAATGTCTGAAAACGCTGCCGGCGCATTCCGACCCGGTTTCAGCCGTCCACTTCAACCGTGATGGCTCT
CTGATTGTTAGCTCTAGTTACGACGGTCTGTGCCGCATCTGGGATACCGCCAGTGGCCAATGTCTGAAAA
CGCTGATTGATGACGATAACCCGCCGGTGTCGTTTGTTAAATTCAGCCCGAATGGTAAATATATCCTGGC
GGCCACCCTGGACAACACGCTGAAACTGTGGGATTACTCCAAAGGCAAATGCCTGAAAACCTATACGGGT
CACAAAAACGAAAAATACTGTATCTTCGCGAACTTCTCAGTTACCGGCGGTAAATGGATCGTCTCTGGTA
GTGAAGATAACCTGGTCTATATTTGGAATCTGCAAACCAAAGAAATCGTGCAGAAACTGCAAGGCCATAC
GGATGTGGTTATTTCGACCGCATGCCACCCGACGGAAAACATTATCGCTAGCGCAGCTCTGGAAAATGAC
AAAACCATCAAACTGTGGAAAAGCGATTGTGCGGCCGCATA
[142 nt withheld, positions 1862-2003]
C
[98 nt withheld, positions 2005-2102]
AGTTTGTACTGGTGACGAAACTCAGTGTCTAGCTAGAGTGGC
[149 nt withheld, positions 2145-2293]
T
[41 nt withheld, positions 2295-2335]
T
[62 nt withheld, positions 2337-2398]
A
[35 nt withheld, positions 2400-2434]
CCTCCCTCAATCGGTTGAATGTCGCCCTTTTGTCTTTGGCGCTGGTAAACCATATGAA
[86 nt withheld, positions 2493-2578]
T
[54 nt withheld, positions 2580-2633]
CTAGCGCCGCCCTATACCTTGTCTGCCTCCCCGCGTTGCGTCGCGGTGCATGGAGCCGGGCCACCTCGAC
CTGAATGGAAGCCGGCGGCACCTCGCTAACGGATTCACCACTCCAAGAATTGGAGCCAATCAATTCTTGC
GGAGAACTGTGAATGCGCAAACCAACCCTTGGCAGAACATATCCATCGCGTCCGCCATCTCCAGCAGCCG
CACGCGGCGCATCTCGGGCAGCGTTGGGTCCTGGCCACGGGTGCGCATGATCGTGCTCCTGTCGTTGAGG
ACCCGGCTAGGCTGGCGGGGTTGCCTTACTGGTTAGCAGAATGAATCACCGATACGCGAGCGAACGTGAA
GCGACTGCTGCTGCAAAACGTCTGCGACCTGAGCAACAACATGAATGGTCTTCGGTTTCCGTGTTTCGTA
AAGTCTGGAAACGCGGAAGTCAGCGCCCTGCACCATTATGTTCCGGATCTGCATCGCAGGATGCTGCTGG
CTACCCTGTGGAACACCTACATCTGTATTAACGAAGCGCTGGCATTGACCCTGAGTGATTTTTCTCTGGT
CCCGCCGCATCCATACCGCCAGTTGTTTACCCTCACAACGTTCCAGTAACCGGGCATGTTCATCATCAGT
AACCCGTATCGTGAGCATCCTCTCTCGTTTCATCGGTATCATTACCCCCATGAACAGAAATCCCCCTTAC
ACGGAGGCATCAGTGACCAAACAGGAAAAAACCGCCCTTAACATGGCCCGCTTTATCAGAAGCCAGACAT
TAACGCTTCTGGAGAAACTCAACGAGCTGGACGCGGATGAACAGGCAGACATCTGTGAATCGCTTCACGA
CCACGCTGATGAGCTTTACCGCAGGATCCGCGAAATTGTAAGCGTTAATATTTTGTTAAAATTCGCGTTA
AATTTTTGTTAAATCAGCTCATTTTTTAACCAATAGGCCGAAATCGGCAAAATCCCTTATAAATCAAAAG
AATAGACCGAGATAGGGT
[37 nt withheld, positions 3632-3668]
AAAGAACGTGGACTCCAACGTCAAAGG
[49 nt withheld, positions 3696-3744]
T
[91 nt withheld, positions 3746-3836]
G
[124 nt withheld, positions 3838-3961]
CGCGGATCCTGCCTCGCGCGTTTCGGTGATGACGGTGAAAACCTCTGACACATGCAGCTCCCGGAGACGG
TCACAGCTTGTCTGTAAGCGGATGCCGGGAGCAGACAAGCCCGTCAGGGCGCGTCAGCGGGTGTTGGCGG
GTGTCGGGGCGCAGCCATGACCCAGTCACGTAGCGATAGCGGAGTGTATACTGGCTTAACTATGCGGCAT
CAGAGCAGATTGTACTGAGAGTGCACCATATGCGGTGTGAAATACCGCACAGATGCGTAAGGAGAAAATA
CCGCATCAGGCGCTCTTCCGCTTCCTCGCTCACTGACTCGCTGCGCTCGGTCGTTCGGCTGCGGCGAGCG
GTATCAGCTCACTCAAAGGCGGTAATACGGTTATCCACAGAATCAGGGGATAACGCAGGAAAGAACATGT
GAGCAAAAGGCCAGCAAAAGGCCAGGAACCGTAAAAAGGCCGCGTTGCTGGCGTTTTTCCATAGGCTCCG
CCCCCCTGACGAGCATCACAAAAATCGACGCTCAAGTCAGAGGTGGCGAAACCCGACAGGACTATAAAGA
TACCAGGGTTTCCCCCTGGAAGCTCCCTCGTGCGCTCTCCTGTTCCGACCCTGCCGCTTACCGGATACCT
GTCCGCCTTTCTCCCTTCGGGAAGCGTGGCGCTTTCTCATAGCTCACGCTGTAGGTATCTCAGTTCGGTG
TAGGTCGTTCGCTCCAAGCTGGGCTGTGTGCACGAACCCCCCGTTCAGCCCGACCGCTGCGCCTTATCCG
GTAACTATCGTCTTGAGTCCAACCCGGTAAGACACGACTTATCGCCACTGGCAGCAGCCACTGGTAACAG
GATTAGCAGAGCGAGGTATGTAGGCGGTGCTACAGAGTTCTTGAAGTGGTGGCCTAACTACGGCTACACT
AGAAGGACAGTATTTGGTATCTGCGCTCTGCTGAAGCCAGTTACCTTCGGAAAAAGAGTTGGTAGCTCTT
GATCCGGCAAACAAACCACCGCTGGTAGCGGTGGTTTTTTTGTTTGCAAGCAGCAGATTACGCGCAGAAA
AAAAGGATCTCAAGAAGATCCTTTGATCTTTTCTACGGGGTCTGACGCTCAGTGGAACGAAAACTCACGT
TAAGGGATTTTGGTCATGAGATTATCAAAAAGGATCTTCACCTAGATCCTTTTAAATTAAAAATGAAGTT
TTAAATCAATCTAAAGTATATATGAGTAAACTTGGTCTGACAGTTACCAATGCTTAATCAGTGAGGCACC
TATCTCAGCGATCTGTCTATTTCGTTCATCCATAGTTGCCTGACTCCCCGTCGTGTAGATAACTACGATA
CGGGAGGGCTTACCATCTGGCCCCAGTGCTGCAATGATACCGCGAGACCCACGCTCACCGGCTCCAGATT
TATCAGCAATAAACCAGCCAGCCGGAAGGGCCGAGCGCAGAAGTGGTCCTGCAACTTTATCCGCCTCCAT
CCAGTCTATTAATTGTTGCCGGGAAGCTAGAGTAAGTAGTTCGCCAGTTAATAGTTTGCGCAACGTTGTT
GCCATTGCTGCAGGCATCGTGGTGTCACGCTCGTCGTTTGGTATGGCTTCATTCAGCTCCGGTTCCCAAC
GATCAAGGCGAGTTACATGATCCCCCATGTTGTGCAAAAAAGCGGTTAGCTCCTTCGGTCCTCCGATCGT
TGTCAGAAGTAAGTTGGCCGCAGTGTTATCACTCATGGTTATGGCAGCACTGCATAATTCTCTTACTGTC
ATGCCATCCGTAAGATGCTTTTCTGTGACTGGTGAGTACTCAACCAAGTCATTCTGAGAATAGTGTATGC
GGCGACCGAGTTGCTCTTGCCCGGCGTCAACACGGGATAATACCGCGCCACATAGCAGAACTTTAAAAGT
GCTCATCATTGGAAAACGTTCTTCGGGGCGAAAACTCTCAAGGATCTTACCGCTGTTGAGATCCAGTTCG
ATGTAACCCACTCGTGCACCCAACTGATCTTCAGCATCTTTTACTTTCACCAGCGTTTCTGGGTGAGCAA
AAACAGGAAGGCAAAATGCCGCAAAAAAGGGAATAAGGGCGACACGGAAATGTTGAATACTCATACTCTT
CCTTTTTCAATATTATTGAAGCATTTATCAGGGTTATTGTCTCATGAGCGGATACATATTTGAATGTATT
TAGAAAAATAAACAAATAGGGGTTCCGCGCACATTTCCCCGAAAAGTGCCACCTGACGTCTAAGAAACCA
TTATTATCATGACATTAACCTATAAAAATAGGCGTATCACGAGGCCCTTTCGTCTTCAAGAATTCCCGAC
ACCATCGAATGGTGCAAAACCTTTCGCGGTATGGCATGATAGCGCCCGGAAGAGAGTCAATTCAGGGTGG
TGAATGTGAAACCAGTAACGTTATACGATGTCGCAGAGTATGCCGGTGTCTCTTATCAGACCGTTTCCCG
CGTGGTGAACCAGGCCAGCCACGTTTCTGCGAAAACGCGGGAAAAAGTGGAAGCGGCGATGGCGGAGCTG
AATTACATTCCCAACCGCGTGGCACAACAACTGGCGGGCAAACAGTCGTTGCTGATTGGCGTTGCCACCT
CCAGTCTGGCCCTGCACGCGCCGTCGCAAATTGTCGCGGCGATTAAATCTCGCGCCGATCAACTGGGTGC
CAGCGTGGTGGTGTCGATGGTAGAACGAAGCGGCGTCGAAGCCTGTAAAGCGGCGGTGCACAATCTTCTC
GCGCAACGCGTCAGTGGGCTGATCATTAACTATCCGCTGGATGACCAGGATGCCATTGCTGTGGAAGCTG
CCTGCACTAATGTTCCGGCGTTATTTCTTGATGTCTCTGACCAGACACCCATCAACAGTATTATTTTCTC
CCATGAAGACGGTACGCGACTGGGCGTGGAGCATCTGGTCGCATTGGGTCACCAGCAAATCGCGCTGTTA
GCGGGCCCATTAAGTTCTGTCTCGGCGCGTCTGCGTCTGGCTGGCTGGCATAAATATCTCACTCGCAATC
AAATTCAGCCGATAGCGGAACGGGAAGGCGACTGGAGTGCCATGTCCGGTTTTCAACAAACCATGCAAAT
GCTGAATGAGGGCATCGTTCCCACTGCGATGCTGGTTGCCAACGATCAGATGGCGCTGGGCGCAATGCGC
GCCATTACCGAGTCCGGGCTGCGCGTTGGTGCGGATATCTCGGTAGTGGGATACGACGATACCGAAGACA
GCTCATGTTATATCCCGCCGTTAACCACCATCAAACAGGATTTTCGCCTGCTGGGGCAAACCAGCGTGGA
CCGCTTGCTGCAACTCTCTCAGGGCCAGGCGGTGAAGGGCAATCAGCTGTTGCCCGTCTCACTGGTGAAA
AGAAAAACCACCCTGGCGCCCAATACGCAAACCGCCTCTCCCCGCGCGTTGGCCGATTCATTAATGCAGC
TGGCACGACAGGTTTCCCGACTGGAAAGCGGGCAGTGAGCGCAACGCAATTAATGTAAGTTAGCTCACTC
ATTAGGCACAATTCTCATGTTTGACAGCTTATCATCGACTGCACGGTGCACCAATGCTTCTGGCGTCAGG
CAGCCATCGGAAGCTGTGGTATGGCTGTGCAGGTCGTAAATCACTGCATAATTCGTGTCGCTCAAGGCGC
ACTCCCGTTCTGGATAATGTTTTTTGCGCCGACATCATAACGGTTCTGGCAAATATTCTGAAATGAGCTG
