>Addgene plasmid #110046 | pHH0103_WDR5_WD40 | depositor partial sequence | sequence record 206998 | pHH0103_WDR5_WD40 sequence 966 bps
GGCCCAGCCGGCCAGCTCTAGTGCAACCCAGAGCAAACCGACGCCGGTGAAACCGAATTATGCTCTGAAA
TTTACCCTGGCAGGTCATACGAAAGCTGTCTCCTCAGTGAAATTCAGCCCGAACGGCGAATGGCTGGCGT
CGAGCTCTGCCGACAAACTGATTAAAATCTGGGGCGCGTACGATGGTAAATTCGAAAAAACCATCTCTGG
CCACAAACTGGGTATCAGTGACGTGGCGTGGAGTTCCGATTCTAATCTGCTGGTTTCCGCCTCAGATGAC
AAAACCCTGAAAATTTGGGATGTGTCATCGGGCAAATGCCTGAAAACGCTGAAAGGTCATAGTAACTACG
TGTTTTGCTGTAACTTCAATCCGCAGTCCAACCTGATTGTCTCGGGTAGCTTTGACGAATCAGTCCGTAT
CTGGGATGTGAAAACCGGCAAATGTCTGAAAACGCTGCCGGCGCATTCCGACCCGGTTTCAGCCGTCCAC
TTCAACCGTGATGGCTCTCTGATTGTTAGCTCTAGTTACGACGGTCTGTGCCGCATCTGGGATACCGCCA
GTGGCCAATGTCTGAAAACGCTGATTGATGACGATAACCCGCCGGTGTCGTTTGTTAAATTCAGCCCGAA
TGGTAAATATATCCTGGCGGCCACCCTGGACAACACGCTGAAACTGTGGGATTACTCCAAAGGCAAATGC
CTGAAAACCTATACGGGTCACAAAAACGAAAAATACTGTATCTTCGCGAACTTCTCAGTTACCGGCGGTA
AATGGATCGTCTCTGGTAGTGAAGATAACCTGGTCTATATTTGGAATCTGCAAACCAAAGAAATCGTGCA
GAAACTGCAAGGCCATACGGATGTGGTTATTTCGACCGCATGCCACCCGACGGAAAACATTATCGCTAGC
GCAGCTCTGGAAAATGACAAAACCATCAAACTGTGGAAAAGCGATTGTGCGGCCGC
